Addgene plasmid #156883: pD649-HAsp-CSF1R-Fc(DAPA)-AviTag-6xHis
Purpose: Mammalian expression of cell-surface protein extracellular domain fused to Fc(DAPA)-Avi-6xHis. Protein is secreted from cells.
Depositing lab: Chris Garcia. Depositing organization: Stanford University. Publication: A Human IgSF Cell-Surface Interactome Reveals a Complex Network of Protein-Protein Interactions. Wojtowicz WM, Vielmetter J, Fernandes RA, Siepe DH, Eastman CL, Chisholm GB, Cox S, Klock H, Anderson PW, Rue SM, Miller JJ, Glaser SM, Bragstad ML, Vance J, Lam AW, Lesley SA, Zinn K, Garcia KC. Cell. 2020 Aug 20;182(4):1027-1043.e17. doi: 10.1016/j.cell.2020.07.025. PubMed 32822567.
Backbone
  Vector backbone: pD649
  Backbone size w/o insert (bp): 6106
  Vector type: Mammalian Expression
Growth in bacteria
  Bacterial resistance: Ampicillin, 100 μg/mL
  Growth temperature: 37°C
  Growth strain: DH5alpha
  Copy number: High Copy
Gene/Insert
  Gene/Insert name: CSF1R
  Species: H. sapiens (human)
  Insert size (bp): 1494
  Mutation: Fc region of human IgG contains D265A and P329A mutations (DAPA)
  Entrez Gene: CSF1R (a.k.a. BANDDOS, C-FMS, CD115, CSF-1R, CSFR, FIM2, FMS, GPSC, HDLS, HDLS1, M-CSF-R)
  Promoter: CMV/SP6
  Tag / fusion protein: Fc(DAPA)-AviTag-6xHis (C terminal on backbone)
  Cloning method: Restriction Enzyme; 5′ cloning site GCGGCCGC (not destroyed); 3′ cloning site GGCGCGCC (not destroyed)
  Sequencing primers: 5′ ATTTAGGTGACACTATAG; 3′ CACGTACCAGTTGAACTTCACC
Resource information
  A portion of this plasmid was derived from a plasmid made by: synthesis by ThermoFisher
Terms and licenses: Academic/Nonprofit Terms; Industry Terms: Not Available to Industry
Depositor comments: Some plasmids in this collection may have an IS4-like element ISVsa5 family transposase upstream of the CMV promoter.
How to cite: pD649-HAsp-CSF1R-Fc(DAPA)-AviTag-6xHis was a gift from Chris Garcia (Addgene plasmid # 156883 ; http://n2t.net/addgene:156883 ; RRID:Addgene_156883)
