[The description below was written by a language model from this plasmid's Addgene catalogue record and pLannotate feature annotations shown in this document.]
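Description:
pD649-HAsp-CSF1R-Fc(DAPA)-AviTag-6xHis is a mammalian expression plasmid on the pD649 backbone, built to produce the extracellular domain of human CSF1R (the receptor for CSF1 and IL34, also known as c-FMS or CD115) as a soluble, secreted Fc fusion. It is maintained in E. coli at high copy through a ColE1/pUC-type origin and selected with ampicillin via the bla gene. The sequenced record of about 7.6 kb matches the stated backbone plus the 1,494 bp insert.

Expression is driven by the CMV immediate-early enhancer and promoter, followed by a fragment of CMV intron A. An SP6 promoter sits just upstream of the coding region and can serve for in vitro transcription or as a sequencing primer site. The name indicates an HA signal peptide for secretion. The automated annotation instead labels a short stretch at this position as a partial immunoglobulin heavy-chain signal sequence, so the leader's exact identity is best taken from the construct name. The CSF1R ectodomain is cloned between retained NotI and AscI sites, in frame with a human IgG1 Fc carrying D265A and P329A (DAPA), substitutions generally used to reduce Fc effector binding. Per the record, an AviTag for site-specific biotinylation and a 6xHis tag for metal-affinity purification follow, although the feature table does not annotate them separately. A bGH polyadenylation signal ends the transcript.

A second cassette with SV40 and EM7 promoters, a puromycin N-acetyltransferase sequence and an SV40 poly(A) signal could allow selection in mammalian cells. The remaining small fragments (KanR, lacZα, ble, f1 ori) look like backbone remnants. The plasmid belongs to a collection used to map extracellular interactions among human IgSF cell-surface proteins. The depositor notes that some members may carry an IS4-like transposase upstream of the CMV promoter, though none is annotated here.
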