Features (pLannotate 1.2.2; 21 found; start..end, strand, type, name):
    119..143     -  CDS            KanR (fragment): aminoglycoside phosphotransferase; aph(3')-Ia; confers resistance to kanamycin
    254..842     +  rep_origin     ori: high-copy-number ColE1/pMB1/pBR322/pUC origin of replication
   1067..1084    +  terminator     rrnB T2 terminator (fragment): transcription terminator T2 from the E. coli rrnB gene
   1109..1128    -  CDS            lacZα (fragment): LacZα fragment of β-galactosidase; lacZ fragment
   1584..1600    +  protein_bind   lac operator: The lac repressor binds to the lac operator to inhibit transcription in E. coli. This inhibition can be relieved by adding lactose or isopropyl-β-D-thiogalactopyranoside (IPTG). lac repressor encoded by lacI
   1843..2146    +  enhancer       CMV enhancer: human cytomegalovirus immediate early enhancer
   2147..2350    +  promoter       CMV promoter: human cytomegalovirus (CMV) immediate early promoter
   2486..2529    +  intron         CMV intron (fragment): modified intron A from human cytomegalovirus
   2581..2599    +  promoter       SP6 promoter: promoter for bacteriophage SP6 RNA polymerase
   2603..2640    +  CDS            IgH signal sequence (fragment): signal sequence from the mouse immunoglobulin heavy chain variable region
   2749..4242    +  CDS            CSF1R (fragment): CSF1R_HUMAN - Also known as FMS. Experimental evidence at protein level: Swiss-Prot protein existence level 1. Tyrosine-protein kinase that acts as cell-surface receptor for CSF1 and IL34 and plays an essential role in the regulation of survival, proliferation and differentiation of hematopoietic precursor cells, especially mononuclear phagocytes, such as macrophages and monocytes. Promotes the release of proinflammatory chemokines in response to IL34 and CSF1, and thereby plays an important role in innate immunity and in inflammatory processes. Plays an important role in the regulation of ost
   4258..4935    +  CDS            IGHG1 (fragment): IGHG1_HUMAN - Experimental evidence at protein level: Swiss-Prot protein existence level 1. Constant region of immunoglobulin heavy chains. Immunoglobulins, also known as antibodies, are membrane-bound or secreted glycoproteins produced by B lymphocytes. In the recognition phase of humoral immunity, the membrane-bound immunoglobulins serve as receptors which, upon binding of a specific antigen, trigger the clonal expansion and differentiation of B lymphocytes into immunoglobulins- secreting plasma cells. Secreted immunoglobulins mediate the effector phase of humoral immunity, which results in
   5150..5261    +  polyA_signal   bGH poly(A) signal: bovine growth hormone polyadenylation signal
   5262..5370    +  rep_origin     f1 ori (fragment): f1 bacteriophage origin of replication; arrow indicates direction of (+) strand synthesis
   5384..5713    +  promoter       SV40 promoter: SV40 enhancer and early promoter
   5761..5808    +  promoter       EM7 promoter: synthetic bacterial promoter&nbsp
   5827..6426    +  CDS            PuroR (fragment): puromycin N-acetyltransferase; pac from Streptomyces; confers resistance to puromycin
   6436..6561    +  CDS            ble (fragment): BLE_KLEPN - Experimental evidence at protein level: Swiss-Prot protein existence level 1. Binding protein with a strong affinity to the bleomycin family of antibiotics. Binds to CL990; an antimitotic-antibiotic compound. From Klebsiella pneumoniae.
   6556..6677    +  polyA_signal   SV40 poly(A) signal: SV40 polyadenylation signal
   6730..7590    -  CDS            AmpR: β-lactamase; bla; confers resistance to ampicillin, carbenicillin, and related antibiotics
   7593..89      -  promoter       AmpR promoter (fragment) (across the origin): bla
>Addgene plasmid #156883 | pD649-HAsp-CSF1R-Fc(DAPA)-AviTag-6xHis | addgene full sequence | sequence record 444412 | Addgene NGS Result
TTTCAATATTATTGAAGCATTTATCAGGGTTATTGTCTCATGAGCGGATACATATTTGAATGTATTTAGA
AAAATAAACAAATAGGGGTCAGTGTTACAACCAATTAACCAATTCTGAACATTATCGCGAGCCCATTTAT
ACCTGAATATGGCTCATAACACCCCTTGCTCATGACCAAAATCCCTTAACGTGAGTTACGCGCGCGTCGT
TCCACTGAGCGTCAGACCCCGTAGAAAAGATCAAAGGATCTTCTTGAGATCCTTTTTTTCTGCGCGTAAT
CTGCTGCTTGCAAACAAAAAAACCACCGCTACCAGCGGTGGTTTGTTTGCCGGATCAAGAGCTACCAACT
CTTTTTCCGAAGGTAACTGGCTTCAGCAGAGCGCAGATACCAAATACTGTTCTTCTAGTGTAGCCGTAGT
TAGCCCACCACTTCAAGAACTCTGTAGCACCGCCTACATACCTCGCTCTGCTAATCCTGTTACCAGTGGC
TGCTGCCAGTGGCGATAAGTCGTGTCTTACCGGGTTGGACTCAAGACGATAGTTACCGGATAAGGCGCAG
CGGTCGGGCTGAACGGGGGGTTCGTGCACACAGCCCAGCTTGGAGCGAACGACCTACACCGAACTGAGAT
ACCTACAGCGTGAGCTATGAGAAAGCGCCACGCTTCCCGAAGGGAGAAAGGCGGACAGGTATCCGGTAAG
CGGCAGGGTCGGAACAGGAGAGCGCACGAGGGAGCTTCCAGGGGGAAACGCCTGGTATCTTTATAGTCCT
GTCGGGTTTCGCCACCTCTGACTTGAGCGTCGATTTTTGTGATGCTCGTCAGGGGGGCGGAGCCTATGGA
AAAACGCCAGCAACGCGGCCTTTTTACGGTTCCTGGCCTTTTGCTGGCCTTTTGCTCACATGTTCTTTCC
TGCGTTATCCCCTGATTCTGTGGATAACCGTATTACCGCCTTTGAGTGAGCTGATACCGCTCGCCGCAGC
CGAACGACCGAGCGCAGCGAGTCAGTGAGCGAGGAAGCGGAAGGCGAGAGTAGGGAACTGCCAGGCATCA
AACTAAGCAGAAGGCCCCTGACGGATGGCCTTTTTGCGTTTCTACAAACTCTTTCTGTGTTGTAAAACGA
CGGCCAGTCTTAAGCTCGGGCCCCCTGGGCGGTTCTGATAACGAGTAATCGTTAATCCGCAAATAACGTA
AAAACCCGCTTCGGCGGGTTTTTTTATGGGGGGAGTTTAGGGAAAGAGCATTTGTCAGAATATTTAAGGG
CGCCTGTCACTTTGCTTGATATATGAGAATTATTTAACCTTATAAATGAGAAAAAAGCAACGCACTTTAA
ATAAGATACGTTGCTTTTTCGATTGATGAACACCTATAATTAAACTATTCATCTATTATTTATGATTTTT
TGTATATACAATATTTCTAGTTTGTTAAAGAGAATTAAGAAAATAAATCTCGAAAATAATAAAGGGAAAA
TCAGTTTTTGATATCAAAATTATACATGTCAACGATAATACAAAATATAATACAAACTATAAGATGTTAT
CAGTATTTATTATCATTTAGAATAAATTTTGTGTCGCCCTTAATTGTGAGCGGATAACAATTACGAGCTT
CATGCACAGTGGCGTTGACTCAATATTGGCCATTAGCCATATTATTCATTGGTTATATAGCATAAATCAA
TATTGGCTATTGGCCATTGCATACGTTGTATCTATATCATAATATGTACATTTATATTGGCTCATGTCCA
ATATGACCGCCATGTTGGCATTGATTATTGACTAGTTATTAATAGTAATCAATTACGGGGTCATTAGTTC
ATAGCCCATATATGGAGTTCCGCGTTACATAACTTACGGTAAATGGCCCGCCTGGCTGACCGCCCAACGA
CCCCCGCCCATTGACGTCAATAATGACGTATGTTCCCATAGTAACGCCAATAGGGACTTTCCATTGACGT
CAATGGGTGGAGTATTTACGGTAAACTGCCCACTTGGCAGTACATCAAGTGTATCATATGCCAAGTACGC
CCCCTATTGACGTCAATGACGGTAAATGGCCCGCCTGGCATTATGCCCAGTACATGACCTTATGGGACTT
TCCTACTTGGCAGTACATCTACGTATTAGTCATCGCTATTACCATGGTGATGCGGTTTTGGCAGTACATC
AATGGGCGTGGATAGCGGTTTGACTCACGGGGATTTCCAAGTCTCCACCCCATTGACGTCAATGGGAGTT
TGTTTTGGCACCAAAATCAACGGGACTTTCCAAAATGTCGTAACAACTCCGCCCCATTGACGCAAATGGG
CGGTAGGCGTGTACGGTGGGAGGTCTATATAAGCAGAGCTCGTTTAGTGAACCGTCAGATCGCCTGGAGA
CGCCATCCACGCTGTTTTGACCTCCATAGAAGACACCGGGACCGATCCAGCCTCCGCGGCCGGGAACGGT
GCATTGGAACGCGGATTCCCCGTGCCAAGAGTGACGTAAGTACCGCCTATAGAGTCTATAGGCCCACCCC
CTTGGCTTCGTTAGAACGCGGCTACAATTAATACATAACCTTATGTATCATACACATACGATTTAGGTGA
CACTATAGAATAACATCCACTTTGCCTTTCTCTCCACAGGTGTCCACTCCCAGGTCCAACTGCACCTCGG
TTCTATCGAAAACGCGCCTGCTAGCGCCACCATGAAGACCATCATTGCCCTGAGCTACATCTTCTGCCTG
GTGTTCGCTGCGGCCGCCATTCCAGTGATTGAGCCTTCTGTGCCTGAGCTGGTTGTGAAGCCTGGCGCCA
CAGTGACACTGAGATGTGTCGGCAATGGCAGCGTGGAATGGGATGGACCTCCTTCTCCTCACTGGACCCT
GTACTCTGATGGCAGCAGCAGCATCCTGAGCACCAACAACGCCACCTTCCAGAACACCGGCACCTACAGA
TGTACCGAGCCTGGCGATCCTCTTGGAGGATCTGCCGCCATCCACCTGTATGTGAAAGACCCCGCCAGAC
CTTGGAACGTGCTGGCCCAAGAAGTGGTGGTCTTTGAGGATCAGGACGCCCTGCTGCCTTGTCTGCTGAC
AGATCCTGTGCTGGAAGCAGGCGTGTCCCTCGTCAGAGTTAGAGGCAGACCTCTGATGCGGCACACCAAC
TACAGCTTTAGCCCTTGGCACGGCTTCACCATCCACCGGGCCAAGTTTATCCAGAGCCAGGATTACCAGT
GCAGCGCCCTGATGGGCGGCAGAAAAGTGATGAGCATCAGCATCCGGCTGAAGGTGCAGAAAGTGATCCC
TGGGCCTCCTGCTCTGACACTGGTGCCTGCCGAACTCGTTAGAATCAGAGGCGAGGCCGCTCAGATCGTG
TGTAGCGCTTCCAGCGTGGACGTGAACTTCGACGTGTTCCTGCAGCACAACAATACCAAGCTGGCCATTC
CTCAGCAGAGCGACTTCCACAACAACAGATACCAGAAGGTGCTGACCCTGAACCTGGACCAGGTGGACTT
TCAGCACGCCGGCAATTACAGCTGCGTGGCCTCTAATGTGCAGGGCAAGCACAGCACCAGCATGTTCTTC
AGAGTGGTGGAAAGCGCCTACCTGAATCTGAGCAGCGAGCAGAACCTGATTCAAGAAGTGACAGTCGGCG
AGGGACTGAACCTGAAAGTGATGGTGGAAGCTTACCCCGGCCTGCAGGGCTTCAATTGGACCTATCTGGG
CCCCTTCAGCGACCACCAGCCTGAGCCTAAACTGGCCAATGCCACCACCAAGGACACCTACAGGCACACC
TTTACACTGAGCCTGCCTCGGCTGAAGCCTAGCGAGGCCGGCAGATATAGCTTCCTGGCTAGAAATCCTG
GCGGCTGGCGGGCTCTGACATTCGAGCTGACACTCAGATACCCTCCAGAGGTGTCCGTGATCTGGACCTT
TATCAACGGCAGCGGAACACTGCTGTGTGCCGCCTCTGGATACCCTCAGCCTAATGTGACATGGCTGCAG
TGCTCCGGCCACACCGATAGATGTGATGAAGCCCAGGTGCTGCAAGTGTGGGACGACCCTTATCCTGAGG
TGCTGAGCCAAGAGCCTTTCCACAAAGTGACCGTGCAGAGCCTGCTGACCGTGGAAACCCTGGAACACAA
CCAGACCTACGAGTGCAGGGCCCACAATTCTGTTGGCAGCGGCTCCTGGGCCTTCATTCCTATTTCTGCT
GGCGCCCACACACACCCACCTGACGAGTTTCTGTTCACCCCTGGCGCGCCGGGCGGCGACAAGACCCACA
CCTGCCCCCCCTGCCCAGCTCCAGAACTGCTGGGAGGGCCTTCCGTGTTCCTGTTCCCCCCCAAGCCCAA
GGACACCCTGATGATCAGCAGGACCCCCGAGGTGACCTGCGTGGTGGTGGCCGTGTCCCACGAGGACCCA
GAGGTGAAGTTCAACTGGTACGTGGACGGCGTGGAGGTGCACAACGCCAAGACCAAGCCCAGAGAGGAGC
AGTACAACAGCACCTACAGGGTGGTGTCCGTGCTGACCGTGCTGCACCAGGACTGGCTGAACGGCAAAGA
ATACAAGTGCAAAGTCTCCAACAAGGCCCTGGCTGCCCCAATCGAAAAGACAATCAGCAAGGCCAAGGGC
CAGCCACGGGAGCCCCAGGTGTACACCCTGCCCCCCAGCCGGGAGGAGATGACCAAGAACCAGGTGTCCC
TGACCTGTCTGGTGAAGGGCTTCTACCCCAGCGATATCGCCGTGGAGTGGGAGAGCAACGGCCAGCCCGA
GAACAACTACAAGACCACCCCCCCAGTGCTGGACAGCGACGGCAGCTTCTTCCTGTACAGCAAGCTGACC
GTGGACAAGTCCAGGTGGCAGCAGGGCAACGTGTTCAGCTGCAGCGTGATGCACGAGGCCCTGCACAACC
ACTACACCCAGAAGTCCCTGAGCCTGAGCCCCGGCGGCAGCGGTCTTAATGATATTTTCGAGGCTCAGAA
GATTGAGTGGCATGAACACCACCACCATCACCACTAAGGCCGGCCTGTAGTCACTGGCACAACGCGTTAC
CCGGTAAGCCAATCGGGTATACACGGTCGTCATACTGCAGACAGGGTTCTTCTACTTTGCAAGATAGTCT
TGAGTAGTAAAATAAATAGATAGAGAAAATCAGCCTCGACTGTGCCTTCTAGTTGCCAGCCATCTGTTGT
TTGCCCCTCCCCCGTGCCTTCCTTGACCCTGGAAGGTGCCACTCCCACTGTCCTTTCCTAATAAAATGAG
GAAATTGCATCACAACACTCAACCCTATCTCGGTCTATTCTTTTGATTTATAAGGGATTTTGCCGATTTC
GGCCTATTGGTTAAAAAATGAGCTGATTTAACAAAAATTTAACGCGAATTAATTCTGTGGAATGTGTGTC
AGTTAGGGTGTGGAAAGTCCCCAGGCTCCCCAGCAGGCAGAAGTATGCAAAGCATGCATCTCAATTAGTC
AGCAACCAGGTGTGGAAAGTCCCCAGGCTCCCCAGCAGGCAGAAGTATGCAAAGCATGCATCTCAATTAG
TCAGCAACCATAGTCCCGCCCCTAACTCCGCCCATCCCGCCCCTAACTCCGCCCAGTTCCGCCCATTCTC
CGCCCCATGGCTGACTAATTTTTTTTATTTATGCAGAGGCCGAGGCCGCCTCTGCCTCTGAGCTATTCCA
GAAGTAGTGAGGAGGCTTTTTTGGAGGCCTAGGCTTTTGCAAAAAGCTCCCGGGAGCTTGTATATCCATT
TTCGGATCTGATCAGCACGTGTTGACAATTAATCATCGGCATAGTATATCGGCATAGTATAATACGACAA
GGTGAGGAACTAAACCATGACCGAGTACAAGCCCACGGTGCGCCTCGCCACCCGCGACGACGTCCCCAGG
GCCGTACGCACCCTCGCCGCCGCGTTCGCCGACTACCCCGCCACGCGCCACACCGTCGATCCGGACCGCC
ACATCGAGCGGGTCACCGAGCTGCAAGAACTCTTCCTCACGCGCGTCGGGCTCGACATCGGCAAGGTGTG
GGTCGCGGACGACGGCGCCGCGGTGGCGGTCTGGACCACGCCGGAGAGCGTCGAAGCGGGGGCGGTGTTC
GCCGAGATCGGCCCGCGCATGGCCGAGTTGAGCGGTTCCCGGCTGGCCGCGCAGCAACAGATGGAAGGCC
TCCTGGCGCCGCACCGGCCCAAGGAGCCCGCGTGGTTCCTGGCCACCGTCGGCGTCTCGCCCGACCACCA
GGGCAAGGGTCTGGGCAGCGCCGTCGTGCTCCCCGGAGTGGAGGCGGCCGAGCGCGCCGGGGTGCCCGCC
TTCCTGGAGACATCCGCGCCCCGCAACCTCCCCTTCTACGAGCGGCTCGGCTTCACCGTCACCGCCGACG
TCGAGGTGCCCGAAGGACCGCGCACCTGGTGCATGACCCGCAAGCCCGGTGCCTGACACGTGCTACGAGA
TTTCGATTCCACCGCCGCCTTCTATGAAAGGTTGGGCTTCGGAATCGTTTTCCGGGACGCCGGCTGGATG
ATCCTCCAGCGCGGGGATCTCATGCTGGAGTTCTTCGCCCACCCCAACTTGTTTATTGCAGCTTATAATG
GTTACAAATAAAGCAATAGCATCACAAATTTCACAAATAAAGCATTTTTTTCACTGCATTCTAGTTGTGG
TTTGTCCAAACTCATCAATGTATCTTATCATGTCTGTATACCGTCGACCTCTAGCTAGAGCTTGGCGTAA
TCATGGTCATTACCAATGCTTAATCAGTGAGGCACCTATCTCAGCGATCTGTCTATTTCGTTCATCCATA
GTTGCCTGACTCCCCGTCGTGTAGATAACTACGATACGGGAGGGCTTACCATCTGGCCCCAGCGCTGCGA
TGATACCGCGAGAACCACGCTCACCGGCTCCGGATTTATCAGCAATAAACCAGCCAGCCGGAAGGGCCGA
GCGCAGAAGTGGTCCTGCAACTTTATCCGCCTCCATCCAGTCTATTAATTGTTGCCGGGAAGCTAGAGTA
AGTAGTTCGCCAGTTAATAGTTTGCGCAACGTTGTTGCCATCGCTACAGGCATCGTGGTGTCACGCTCGT
CGTTTGGTATGGCTTCATTCAGCTCCGGTTCCCAACGATCAAGGCGAGTTACATGATCCCCCATGTTGTG
CAAAAAAGCGGTTAGCTCCTTCGGTCCTCCGATCGTTGTCAGAAGTAAGTTGGCCGCAGTGTTATCACTC
ATGGTTATGGCAGCACTGCATAATTCTCTTACTGTCATGCCATCCGTAAGATGCTTTTCTGTGACTGGTG
AGTACTCAACCAAGTCATTCTGAGAATAGTGTATGCGGCGACCGAGTTGCTCTTGCCCGGCGTCAATACG
GGATAATACCGCGCCACATAGCAGAACTTTAAAAGTGCTCATCATTGGAAAACGTTCTTCGGGGCGAAAA
CTCTCAAGGATCTTACCGCTGTTGAGATCCAGTTCGATGTAACCCACTCGTGCACCCAACTGATCTTCAG
CATCTTTTACTTTCACCAGCGTTTCTGGGTGAGCAAAAACAGGAAGGCAAAATGCCGCAAAAAAGGGAAT
AAGGGCGACACGGAAATGTTGAATACTCATATTCTTCCTT
