>Addgene plasmid #156883 | pD649-HAsp-CSF1R-Fc(DAPA)-AviTag-6xHis | depositor partial sequence | sequence record 302876 | insert (extracellular domain)
ATTCCAGTGATTGAGCCTTCTGTGCCTGAGCTGGTTGTGAAGCCTGGCGCCACAGTGACACTGAGATGTG
TCGGCAATGGCAGCGTGGAATGGGATGGACCTCCTTCTCCTCACTGGACCCTGTACTCTGATGGCAGCAG
CAGCATCCTGAGCACCAACAACGCCACCTTCCAGAACACCGGCACCTACAGATGTACCGAGCCTGGCGAT
CCTCTTGGAGGATCTGCCGCCATCCACCTGTATGTGAAAGACCCCGCCAGACCTTGGAACGTGCTGGCCC
AAGAAGTGGTGGTCTTTGAGGATCAGGACGCCCTGCTGCCTTGTCTGCTGACAGATCCTGTGCTGGAAGC
AGGCGTGTCCCTCGTCAGAGTTAGAGGCAGACCTCTGATGCGGCACACCAACTACAGCTTTAGCCCTTGG
CACGGCTTCACCATCCACCGGGCCAAGTTTATCCAGAGCCAGGATTACCAGTGCAGCGCCCTGATGGGCG
GCAGAAAAGTGATGAGCATCAGCATCCGGCTGAAGGTGCAGAAAGTGATCCCTGGGCCTCCTGCTCTGAC
ACTGGTGCCTGCCGAACTCGTTAGAATCAGAGGCGAGGCCGCTCAGATCGTGTGTAGCGCTTCCAGCGTG
GACGTGAACTTCGACGTGTTCCTGCAGCACAACAATACCAAGCTGGCCATTCCTCAGCAGAGCGACTTCC
ACAACAACAGATACCAGAAGGTGCTGACCCTGAACCTGGACCAGGTGGACTTTCAGCACGCCGGCAATTA
CAGCTGCGTGGCCTCTAATGTGCAGGGCAAGCACAGCACCAGCATGTTCTTCAGAGTGGTGGAAAGCGCC
TACCTGAATCTGAGCAGCGAGCAGAACCTGATTCAAGAAGTGACAGTCGGCGAGGGACTGAACCTGAAAG
TGATGGTGGAAGCTTACCCCGGCCTGCAGGGCTTCAATTGGACCTATCTGGGCCCCTTCAGCGACCACCA
GCCTGAGCCTAAACTGGCCAATGCCACCACCAAGGACACCTACAGGCACACCTTTACACTGAGCCTGCCT
CGGCTGAAGCCTAGCGAGGCCGGCAGATATAGCTTCCTGGCTAGAAATCCTGGCGGCTGGCGGGCTCTGA
CATTCGAGCTGACACTCAGATACCCTCCAGAGGTGTCCGTGATCTGGACCTTTATCAACGGCAGCGGAAC
ACTGCTGTGTGCCGCCTCTGGATACCCTCAGCCTAATGTGACATGGCTGCAGTGCTCCGGCCACACCGAT
AGATGTGATGAAGCCCAGGTGCTGCAAGTGTGGGACGACCCTTATCCTGAGGTGCTGAGCCAAGAGCCTT
TCCACAAAGTGACCGTGCAGAGCCTGCTGACCGTGGAAACCCTGGAACACAACCAGACCTACGAGTGCAG
GGCCCACAATTCTGTTGGCAGCGGCTCCTGGGCCTTCATTCCTATTTCTGCTGGCGCCCACACACACCCA
CCTGACGAGTTTCTGTTCACCCCT
